>Addgene plasmid #90949 | ZWINT H8.2 gRNA | addgene full sequence | sequence record 183144 | Addgene NGS Result
CTCGCCGCAGCCGAACGACCGAGCGCAGCGAGTCAGTGAGCGAGGAAGCGGAAGAGCGCCCAATACGCAA
ACCGCCTCTCCCCGCGCGTTGGCCGATTCATTAATGCAGCTGGCACGACAGGTTTCCCGACTGGAAAGCG
GGCAGTGAGCGCAACGCAATTAATGTGAGTTAGCTCACTCATTAGGCACCCCAGGCTTTACACTTTATGC
TTCCGGCTCGTATGTTGTGTGGAATTGTGAGCGGATAACAATTTCACACAGGAAACAGCTATGACCATGA
TTACGCCAAGCGCGCAATTAACCCTCACTAAAGGGAACAAAAGCTGGAGCTGCAAGCTTAATGTAGTCTT
ATGCAATACTCTTGTAGTCTTGCAACATGGTAACGATGAGTTAGCAACATGCCTTACAAGGAGAGAAAAA
GCACCGTGCATGCCGATTGGTGGAAGTAAGGTGGTACGATCGTGCCTTATTAGGAAGGCAACAGACGGGT
CTGACATGGATTGGACGAACCACTGAATTGCCGCATTGCAGAGATATTGTATTTAAGTGCCTAGCTCGAT
ACATAAACGGGTCTCTCTGGTTAGACCAGATCTGAGCCTGGGAGCTCTCTGGCTAACTAGGGAACCCACT
GCTTAAGCCTCAATAAAGCTTGCCTTGAGTGCTTCAAGTAGTGTGTGCCCGTCTGTTGTGTGACTCTGGT
AACTAGAGATCCCTCAGACCCTTTTAGTCAGTGTGGAAAATCTCTAGCAGTGGCGCCCGAACAGGGACTT
GAAAGCGAAAGGGAAACCAGAGGAGCTCTCTCGACGCAGGACTCGGCTTGCTGAAGCGCGCACGGCAAGA
GGCGAGGGGCGGCGACTGGTGAGTACGCCAAAAATTTTGACTAGCGGAGGCTAGAAGGAGAGAGATGGGT
GCGAGAGCGTCAGTATTAAGCGGGGGAGAATTAGATCGCGATGGGAAAAAATTCGGTTAAGGCCAGGGGG
AAAGAAAAAATATAAATTAAAACATATAGTATGGGCAAGCAGGGAGCTAGAACGATTCGCAGTTAATCCT
GGCCTGTTAGAAACATCAGAAGGCTGTAGACAAATACTGGGACAGCTACAACCATCCCTTCAGACAGGAT
CAGAAGAACTTAGATCATTATATAATACAGTAGCAACCCTCTATTGTGTGCATCAAAGGATAGAGATAAA
AGACACCAAGGAAGCTTTAGACAAGATAGAGGAAGAGCAAAACAAAAGTAAGACCACCGCACAGCAAGCG
GCCGCTGATCTTCAGACCTGGAGGAGGAGATATGAGGGACAATTGGAGAAGTGAATTATATAAATATAAA
GTAGTAAAAATTGAACCATTAGGAGTAGCACCCACCAAGGCAAAGAGAAGAGTGGTGCAGAGAGAAAAAA
GAGCAGTGGGAATAGGAGCTTTGTTCCTTGGGTTCTTGGGAGCAGCAGGAAGCACTATGGGCGCAGCGTC
AATGACGCTGACGGTACAGGCCAGACAATTATTGTCTGGTATAGTGCAGCAGCAGAACAATTTGCTGAGG
GCTATTGAGGCGCAACAGCATCTGTTGCAACTCACAGTCTGGGGCATCAAGCAGCTCCAGGCAAGAATCC
TGGCTGTGGAAAGATACCTAAAGGATCAACAGCTCCTGGGGATTTGGGGTTGCTCTGGAAAACTCATTTG
CACCACTGCTGTGCCTTGGAATGCTAGTTGGAGTAATAAATCTCTGGAACAGATTTGGAATCACACGACC
TGGATGGAGTGGGACAGAGAAATTAACAATTACACAAGCTTAATACACTCCTTAATTGAAGAATCGCAAA
ACCAGCAAGAAAAGAATGAACAAGAATTATTGGAATTAGATAAATGGGCAAGTTTGTGGAATTGGTTTAA
CATAACAAATTGGCTGTGGTATATAAAATTATTCATAATGATAGTAGGAGGCTTGGTAGGTTTAAGAATA
GTTTTTGCTGTACTTTCTATAGTGAATAGAGTTAGGCAGGGATATTCACCATTATCGTTTCAGACCCACC
TCCCAACCCCGAGGGGACCCAGAGAGGGCCTATTTCCCATGATTCCTTCATATTTGCATATACGATACAA
GGCTGTTAGAGAGATAATTAGAATTAATTTGACTGTAAACACAAAGATATTAGTACAAAATACGTGACGT
AGAAAGTAATAATTTCTTGGGTAGTTTGCAGTTTTAAAATTATGTTTTAAAATGGACTATCATATGCTTA
CCGTAACTTGAAAGTATTTCGATTTCTTGGCTTTATATATCTTGTGGAAAGGACGAAACACCGGGAAATC
CGCTACCTGAAGCGTTTAAGAGCTATGCTGGAAACAGCATAGCAAGTTTAAATAAGGCTAGTCCGTTATC
AACTTGAAAAAGTGGCACCGAGTCGGTGCTTTTTTTGAATTCTAGATCTTGAGACAAATGGCAGTATTCA
TCCACAATTTTAAAAGAAAAGGGGGGATTGGGGGGTACAGTGCAGGGGAAAGAATAGTAGACATAATAGC
AACAGACATACAAACTAAAGAATTACAAAAACAAATTACAAAAATTCAAAATTTTCGGGTTTATTACAGG
GACAGCAGAGATCCACTTTGGCGCCGGCTCGAGTGGCTCCGGTGCCCGTCAGTGGGCAGAGCGCACATCG
CCCACAGTCCCCGAGAAGTTGGGGGGAGGGGTCGGCAATTGAACCGGTGCCTAGAGAAGGTGGCGCGGGG
TAAACTGGGAAAGTGATGTCGTGTACTGGCTCCGCCTTTTTCCCGAGGGTGGGGGAGAACCGTATATAAG
TGCAGTAGTCGCCGTGAACGTTCTTTTTCGCAACGGGTTTGCCGCCAGAACACAGGTGTCGTGACGCGGG
ATCCGCCACCATGACCGAGTACAAGCCCACGGTGCGCCTCGCCACCCGCGACGACGTCCCCAGGGCCGTA
CGCACCCTCGCCGCCGCGTTCGCCGACTACCCCGCCACGCGCCACACCGTCGATCCGGACCGCCACATCG
AGCGGGTCACCGAGCTGCAAGAACTCTTCCTCACGCGCGTCGGGCTCGACATCGGCAAGGTGTGGGTCGC
GGACGACGGCGCCGCGGTGGCGGTCTGGACCACGCCGGAGAGCGTCGAAGCGGGGGCGGTGTTCGCCGAG
ATCGGCCCGCGCATGGCCGAGTTGAGCGGTTCCCGGCTGGCCGCGCAGCAACAGATGGAAGGCCTCCTGG
CGCCGCACCGGCCCAAGGAGCCCGCGTGGTTCCTGGCCACCGTCGGAGTCTCGCCCGACCACCAGGGCAA
GGGTCTGGGCAGCGCCGTCGTGCTCCCCGGAGTGGAGGCGGCCGAGCGCGCCGGGGTGCCCGCCTTCCTG
GAGACCTCCGCGCCCCGCAACCTCCCCTTCTACGAGCGGCTCGGCTTCACCGTCACCGCCGACGTCGAGG
TGCCCGAAGGACCGCGCACCTGGTGCATGACCCGCAAGCCCGGTGCCTGAACGCGTTAAGTCGACAATCA
ACCTCTGGATTACAAAATTTGTGAAAGATTGACTGGTATTCTTAACTATGTTGCTCCTTTTACGCTATGT
GGATACGCTGCTTTAATGCCTTTGTATCATGCTATTGCTTCCCGTATGGCTTTCATTTTCTCCTCCTTGT
ATAAATCCTGGTTGCTGTCTCTTTATGAGGAGTTGTGGCCCGTTGTCAGGCAACGTGGCGTGGTGTGCAC
TGTGTTTGCTGACGCAACCCCCACTGGTTGGGGCATTGCCACCACCTGTCAGCTCCTTTCCGGGACTTTC
GCTTTCCCCCTCCCTATTGCCACGGCGGAACTCATCGCCGCCTGCCTTGCCCGCTGCTGGACAGGGGCTC
GGCTGTTGGGCACTGACAATTCCGTGGTGTTGTCGGGGAAATCATCGTCCTTTCCTTGGCTGCTCGCCTG
TGTTGCCACCTGGATTCTGCGCGGGACGTCCTTCTGCTACGTCCCTTCGGCCCTCAATCCAGCGGACCTT
CCTTCCCGCGGCCTGCTGCCGGCTCTGCGGCCTCTTCCGCGTCTTCGCCTTCGCCCTCAGACGAGTCGGA
TCTCCCTTTGGGCCGCCTCCCCGCGTCGACTTTAAGACCAATGACTTACAAGGCAGCTGTAGATCTTAGC
CACTTTTTAAAAGAAAAGGGGGGACTGGAAGGGCTAATTCACTCCCAACGAAGACAAGATCTGCTTTTTG
CTTGTACTGGGTCTCTCTGGTTAGACCAGATCTGAGCCTGGGAGCTCTCTGGCTAACTAGGGAACCCACT
GCTTAAGCCTCAATAAAGCTTGCCTTGAGTGCTTCAAGTAGTGTGTGCCCGTCTGTTGTGTGACTCTGGT
AACTAGAGATCCCTCAGACCCTTTTAGTCAGTGTGGAAAATCTCTAGCAGTACGTATAGTAGTTCATGTC
ATCTTATTATTCAGTATTTATAACTTGCAAAGAAATGAATATCAGAGAGTGAGAGGAACTTGTTTATTGC
AGCTTATAATGGTTACAAATAAAGCAATAGCATCACAAATTTCACAAATAAAGCATTTTTTTCACTGCAT
TCTAGTTGTGGTTTGTCCAAACTCATCAATGTATCTTATCATGTCTGGCTCTAGCTATCCCGCCCCTAAC
TCCGCCCATCCCGCCCCTAACTCCGCCCAGTTCCGCCCATTCTCCGCCCCATGGCTGACTAATTTTTTTT
ATTTATGCAGAGGCCGAGGCCGCCTCGGCCTCTGAGCTATTCCAGAAGTAGTGAGGAGGCTTTTTTGGAG
GCCTAGGGACGTACCCAATTCGCCCTATAGTGAGTCGTATTACGCGCGCTCACTGGCCGTCGTTTTACAA
CGTCGTGACTGGGAAAACCCTGGCGTTACCCAACTTAATCGCCTTGCAGCACATCCCCCTTTCGCCAGCT
GGCGTAATAGCGAAGAGGCCCGCACCGATCGCCCTTCCCAACAGTTGCGCAGCCTGAATGGCGAATGGG
[124 nt withheld, positions 4970-5093]
C
[91 nt withheld, positions 5095-5185]
A
[49 nt withheld, positions 5187-5235]
CCTTTGACGTTGGAGTCCACGTTCTTT
[37 nt withheld, positions 5263-5299]
ACCCTATCTCGGTCTATTCTTTTGATTTATAAGGGATTTTGCCGATTTCGGCCTATTGGTTAAAAAATGA
GCTGATTTAACAAAAATTTAACGCGAATTTTAACAAAATATTAACGCTTACAATTTAGGTGGCACTTTTC
GGGGAAATGTGCGCGGAACCCCTATTTGTTTATTTTTCTAAATACATTCAAATATGTATCCGCTCATGAG
ACAATAACCCTGATAAATGCTTCAATAATATTGAAAAAGGAAGAGTATGAGTATTCAACATTTCCGTGTC
GCCCTTATTCCCTTTTTTGCGGCATTTTGCCTTCCTGTTTTTGCTCACCCAGAAACGCTGGTGAAAGTAA
AAGATGCTGAAGATCAGTTGGGTGCACGAGTGGGTTACATCGAACTGGATCTCAACAGCGGTAAGATCCT
TGAGAGTTTTCGCCCCGAAGAACGTTTTCCAATGATGAGCACTTTTAAAGTTCTGCTATGTGGCGCGGTA
TTATCCCGTATTGACGCCGGGCAAGAGCAACTCGGTCGCCGCATACACTATTCTCAGAATGACTTGGTTG
AGTACTCACCAGTCACAGAAAAGCATCTTACGGATGGCATGACAGTAAGAGAATTATGCAGTGCTGCCAT
AACCATGAGTGATAACACTGCGGCCAACTTACTTCTGACAACGATCGGAGGACCGAAGGAGCTAACCGCT
TTTTTGCACAACATGGGGGATCATGTAACTCGCCTTGATCGTTGGGAACCGGAGCTGAATGAAGCCATAC
CAAACGACGAGCGTGACACCACGATGCCTGTAGCAATGGCAACAACGTTGCGCAAACTATTAACTGGCGA
ACTACTTACTCTAGCTTCCCGGCAACAATTAATAGACTGGATGGAGGCGGATAAAGTTGCAGGACCACTT
CTGCGCTCGGCCCTTCCGGCTGGCTGGTTTATTGCTGATAAATCTGGAGCCGGTGAGCGTGGGTCTCGCG
GTATCATTGCAGCACTGGGGCCAGATGGTAAGCCCTCCCGTATCGTAGTTATCTACACGACGGGGAGTCA
GGCAACTATGGATGAACGAAATAGACAGATCGCTGAGATAGGTGCCTCACTGATTAAGCATTGGTAACTG
TCAGACCAAGTTTACTCATATATACTTTAGATTGATTTAAAACTTCATTTTTAATTTAAAAGGATCTAGG
TGAAGATCCTTTTTGATAATCTCATGACCAAAATCCCTTAACGTGAGTTTTCGTTCCACTGAGCGTCAGA
CCCCGTAGAAAAGATCAAAGGATCTTCTTGAGATCCTTTTTTTCTGCGCGTAATCTGCTGCTTGCAAACA
AAAAAACCACCGCTACCAGCGGTGGTTTGTTTGCCGGATCAAGAGCTACCAACTCTTTTTCCGAAGGTAA
CTGGCTTCAGCAGAGCGCAGATACCAAATACTGTTCTTCTAGTGTAGCCGTAGTTAGGCCACCACTTCAA
GAACTCTGTAGCACCGCCTACATACCTCGCTCTGCTAATCCTGTTACCAGTGGCTGCTGCCAGTGGCGAT
AAGTCGTGTCTTACCGGGTTGGACTCAAGACGATAGTTACCGGATAAGGCGCAGCGGTCGGGCTGAACGG
GGGGTTCGTGCACACAGCCCAGCTTGGAGCGAACGACCTACACCGAACTGAGATACCTACAGCGTGAGCT
ATGAGAAAGCGCCACGCTTCCCGAAGGGAGAAAGGCGGACAGGTATCCGGTAAGCGGCAGGGTCGGAACA
GGAGAGCGCACGAGGGAGCTTCCAGGGGGAAACGCCTGGTATCTTTATAGTCCTGTCGGGTTTCGCCACC
TCTGACTTGAGCGTCGATTTTTGTGATGCTCGTCAGGGGGGCGGAGCCTATGGAAAAACGCCAGCAACGC
GGCCTTTTTACGGTTCCTGGCCTTTTGCTGGCCTTTTGCTCACATGTTCTTTCCTGCGTTATCCCCTGAT
TCTGTGGATAACCGTATTACCGCCTTTGAGTGAGCTGATACCG
Features (pLannotate 1.2.2; 28 found; start..end, strand, type, name):
      1..54      +  rep_origin     RSF ori (fragment): Plasmids containing the RSF 1030 origin of replication can be propagated in E. coli cells that contain additional plasmids with compatible origins.
     56..148     +  CDS            lacI (fragment): lac repressor; lacI; The lac repressor binds to the lac operator to inhibit transcription in E. coli. This inhibition can be relieved by adding lactose or isopropyl-β-D-thiogalactopyranoside (IPTG).
    161..182     +  protein_bind   CAP binding site: CAP binding activates transcription in the presence of cAMP. E. coli catabolite activator protein
    197..227     +  promoter       lac promoter: promoter for the E. coli lac operon
    235..251     +  protein_bind   lac operator: The lac repressor binds to the lac operator to inhibit transcription in E. coli. This inhibition can be relieved by adding lactose or isopropyl-β-D-thiogalactopyranoside (IPTG). lac repressor encoded by lacI
    296..314     +  promoter       T3 promoter: promoter for bacteriophage T3 RNA polymerase
    342..568     +  promoter       RSV promoter: Rous sarcoma virus enhancer/promoter
    569..749     +  LTR            5' LTR (truncated): truncated 5' long terminal repeat (LTR) from HIV-1
    796..921     +  misc_feature   HIV-1 Ψ: packaging signal of human immunodeficiency virus type 1
    905..1268    +  CDS            HIV-1 gag (fragment): gag protein from human immunodeficiency virus 1; gag
   1414..1647    +  misc_feature   RRE: The Rev response element (RRE) of HIV-1 allows for Rev-dependent mRNA export from the nucleus to the cytoplasm.
   2024..2050    +  CDS            Rev (fragment): human immunodeficiency virus 1 (HIV-1) Rev protein; rev; enhances nuclear export of unspliced and incompletely spliced viral mRNAs
   2054..2294    +  promoter       U6 promoter: RNA polymerase III promoter for human U6 snRNA
   2342..2409    +  misc_RNA       tracrRNA (fragment): trans-activating CRISPR RNA for the Streptococcus pyogenes CRISPR/Cas9 system
   2458..2575    +  misc_feature   cPPT/CTS: central polypurine tract and central termination sequence of HIV-1
   2644..2855    +  promoter       EF-1α core promoter: core promoter for human elongation factor EF-1α
   2881..3480    +  CDS            PuroR (fragment): puromycin N-acetyltransferase; pac from Streptomyces; confers resistance to puromycin
   3496..4084    +  misc_feature   WPRE: woodchuck hepatitis virus posttranscriptional regulatory element
   4135..4154    +  misc_feature   cPPT/CTS (fragment): central polypurine tract and central termination sequence of HIV-1
   4156..4389    +  LTR            3' LTR (ΔU3): self-inactivating 3' long terminal repeat (LTR) from HIV-1
   4467..4588    +  polyA_signal   SV40 poly(A) signal: SV40 polyadenylation signal
   4628..4763    +  rep_origin     SV40 ori: SV40 origin of replication
   4784..4802    -  promoter       T7 promoter: promoter for bacteriophage T7 RNA polymerase
   4810..4965    +  CDS            lacZα (fragment): LacZα fragment of β-galactosidase; lacZ fragment
   4970..5398    +  rep_origin     f1 ori (sequence partly withheld): f1 bacteriophage origin of replication; arrow indicates direction of (+) strand synthesis
   5451..5555    +  promoter       AmpR promoter: bla
   5556..6416    +  CDS            AmpR: β-lactamase; bla; confers resistance to ampicillin, carbenicillin, and related antibiotics
   6587..7175    +  rep_origin     ori: high-copy-number ColE1/pMB1/pBR322/pUC origin of replication
