[The description below was written by a language model from this plasmid's Addgene catalogue record and pLannotate feature annotations shown in this document.]
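Description:
ZWINT H8.2 gRNA is a third-generation lentiviral CRISPR guide plasmid built on the pLenti-sgRNA backbone and designed to express a single guide RNA against human ZWINT. In bacteria it is maintained through a high-copy ColE1/pUC-type origin and selected with ampicillin via the β-lactamase gene. An f1 origin, an SV40 origin and residual lac, T3 and T7 cloning-vector elements are also annotated in the backbone. The catalogue lists the empty backbone as 9,151 bp, whereas the sequenced record is 7,302 nt. This would be consistent with loss of a stuffer fragment when the guide oligonucleotides were cloned between two BsmBI sites, both of which were destroyed, but the record does not explain the difference.

The transfer cassette is flanked by an RSV promoter-driven truncated HIV-1 5' LTR and a self-inactivating ΔU3 3' LTR. The RSV promoter makes genomic RNA production Tat-independent. The cassette also carries the Ψ packaging signal with a gag fragment, the Rev response element for nuclear export of the viral RNA, and a cPPT/CTS that aids nuclear import. Within this unit, the human U6 RNA polymerase III promoter drives the ZWINT spacer fused to the Streptococcus pyogenes Cas9 guide scaffold, annotated here as a tracrRNA fragment. Downstream, an EF-1α core promoter expresses puromycin N-acetyltransferase for selection of transduced mammalian cells, followed by a WPRE to enhance transcript expression. An SV40 polyadenylation signal lies beyond the 3' LTR.

No Cas9 is encoded, so the nuclease must be supplied separately, for example by a Cas9-expressing cell line. The plasmid belongs to a guide series used for large-scale knockout analysis of cell-cycle genes in human cells.
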