Addgene plasmid #90949: ZWINT H8.2 gRNA
Purpose: 3rd generation lentiviral gRNA plasmid targeting human ZWINT
Depositing lab: Iain Cheeseman. Depositing organization: Whitehead Institute for Biomedical Research. Publication: Large-Scale Analysis of CRISPR/Cas9 Cell-Cycle Knockouts Reveals the Diversity of p53-Dependent Responses to Cell-Cycle Defects. McKinley KL, Cheeseman IM. Dev Cell. 2017 Feb 27;40(4):405-420.e2. doi: 10.1016/j.devcel.2017.01.012. Epub 2017 Feb 16. PubMed 28216383.
Backbone
  Vector backbone: pLenti-sgRNA
  Backbone manufacturer: Eric Lander & David Sabatini labs (Addgene plasmid #71409)
  Backbone size w/o insert (bp): 9151
  Vector type: Lentiviral, CRISPR
  Selectable markers: Puromycin
Growth in bacteria
  Bacterial resistance: Ampicillin, 100 μg/mL
  Growth temperature: 37°C
  Growth strain: NEB Stable
  Copy number: Unknown
Gene/Insert
  Gene/Insert name: ZWINT (Guide Designation H8.2) (alt name: pKMKO series)
  gRNA/shRNA sequence: CACCgGGAAATCCGCTACCTGAAGC
  Species: H. sapiens (human)
  Promoter: U6
  Cloning method: Restriction Enzyme; 5′ cloning site BsmBI (destroyed during cloning); 3′ cloning site BsmBI (destroyed during cloning)
  Sequencing primers: 5′ hU6-F (5'-GAGGGCCTATTTCCCATGATT-3'); 3′ EF1a-R (5'-CACGGCGACTACTGCACTTA-3')
Terms and licenses: Academic/Nonprofit Terms; Industry Terms: Not Available to Industry
Depositor comments: Please note that gRNA target sequence listed is not strictly the 20nt spacer sequence, but also contains the 5' BsmBI overhang. For more information about knockout human cell lines generated using this plasmid, please see http://cellcycleknockouts.wi.mit.edu/ .
How to cite: ZWINT H8.2 gRNA was a gift from Iain Cheeseman (Addgene plasmid # 90949 ; http://n2t.net/addgene:90949 ; RRID:Addgene_90949)
